Addgene plasmid #28997: pEMS1044
Purpose: Expression of the reporter gene under the control of the MiniPromoter in this plasmid has not been tested
Depositing lab: Elizabeth Simpson. Depositing organization: University of British Columbia. Publication: A regulatory toolbox of MiniPromoters to drive selective expression in the brain. Portales-Casamar E, Swanson DJ, Liu L, de Leeuw CN, Banks KG, Ho Sui SJ, Fulton DL, Ali J, Amirabbasi M, Arenillas DJ, Babyak N, Black SF, Bonaguro RJ, Brauer E, Candido TR, Castellarin M, Chen J, Chen Y, Cheng JC, Chopra V, Docking TR, Dreolini L, D'Souza CA, Flynn EK, Glenn R, Hatakka K, Hearty TG, Imanian B, Jiang S, Khorasan-zadeh S, Komljenovic I, Laprise S, Liao NY, Lim JS, Lithwick S, Liu F, Liu J, Lu M, McConechy M, McLeod AJ, Milisavljevic M, Mis J, O'Connor K, Palma B, Palmquist DL, Schmouth JF, Swanson MI, Tam B, Ticoll A, Turner JL, Varhol R, Vermeulen J, Watkins RF, Wilson G, Wong BK, Wong SH, Wong TY, Yang GS, Ypsilanti AR, Jones SJ, Holt RA, Goldowitz D, Wasserman WW, Simpson EM. Proc Natl Acad Sci U S A. 2010 Sep 21. 107(38):16589-94. 10.1073/pnas.1009158107 PubMed 20807748.
Backbone
  Vector backbone: pEMS1040
  Backbone size w/o insert (bp): 17590
  Vector type: Pleiades Promoter Project [sic, Pleaides Plieades]
Growth in bacteria
  Bacterial resistance: Ampicillin, 100 μg/mL
  Growth temperature: 37°C
  Growth strain: DH5alpha
  Growth instructions: DH10B
  Copy number: High Copy
Gene/Insert
  Gene/Insert name: Ple136 (alt names: NR2E1; Orphan nuclear receptor NR2E1)
  Species: H. sapiens (human)
  Insert size (bp): 4206
  Entrez Gene: NR2E1 (a.k.a. TLL, TLX, XTLL)
  Tag / fusion protein: Cre-EGFP-NLS (C terminal on backbone)
  Cloning method: Restriction Enzyme; 5′ cloning site MluI (unknown if destroyed); 3′ cloning site MluI (unknown if destroyed)
  Sequencing primers: 5′ Unknown
Terms and licenses: Academic/Nonprofit Terms; Industry Terms: Not Available to Industry
How to cite: pEMS1044 was a gift from Elizabeth Simpson (Addgene plasmid # 28997 ; http://n2t.net/addgene:28997 ; RRID:Addgene_28997)
