[The description below was written by a language model from this plasmid's Addgene catalogue record.]
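Description:
pEMS1044 is a Pleiades Promoter Project plasmid built on the large pEMS1040 backbone (about 17.6 kb without insert). It carries Ple136, a human MiniPromoter of roughly 4.2 kb derived from the regulatory regions of NR2E1, the gene for the orphan nuclear receptor also known as TLX or TLL. The plasmid is maintained in E. coli as a high-copy construct under ampicillin selection. The record does not name the origin of replication or list other backbone elements, and no feature table is provided, so what else lies within the backbone cannot be described from the available information.

The MiniPromoter was inserted by restriction cloning into an MluI site, with MluI at both ends, so orientation is not enforced by the cloning scheme itself. It lies upstream of a backbone-encoded Cre-EGFP-NLS reporter. Although the catalogue lists this as a C-terminal tag, Ple136 is a regulatory sequence rather than a coding sequence, so the fusion protein is best understood as the reporter whose transcription the MiniPromoter is meant to drive. The fusion combines Cre recombinase activity with EGFP fluorescence and a nuclear localization signal. Promoter activity could therefore in principle be read out directly as nuclear green fluorescence, or indirectly through recombination of loxP-flanked targets.

The plasmid belongs to a toolbox of compact human promoters designed to direct selective expression in defined brain regions and cell types. However, the depositor states explicitly that reporter expression under this MiniPromoter has not been tested in this plasmid, so its activity and specificity are unverified.
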