>Addgene plasmid #28997 | pEMS1044 | addgene partial sequence | sequence record 41352 | CRE-R 5'-gcaaacggacagaagcattt-3'
ATGTCCATCAGGTTCTTGCGAACCTCATCACTCGTTGCATCGACCGGTAATGCAGGCAAATTTTGGTGTA
CGGTCAGTAAATTGGACATGAAGTTCCTATACTTTCTAGAGAATAGGAACTTCAGATCTGAGTCCGGTAG
CGCCACGTGACGCGTTGAGGAAGAAGGAAGAACAGCAAGAGAGGGATGTTGAAAGACAGAGATGGAGACA
CGAAAATGGCCTTCCTACGGAGCGAAATCCCTCTTTTTCCCCATTCCTGTCACTCAGTCTTCGATCTCTC
CCTCTACATAGGCATGCAGAGTGTGGGCAATCTCTGCCGACCGCTGGTCTCCCAAGGAAAGAAGGAAAAC
ACTACCGCAGTCTCAGAGGCAGACGGGCTCCGCGCTGCCGGAACCCAAGCGCAGAGTGGGAAAACTAGAT
TGCTGGGAAATCTTCCGAGGGAAGAGGCGGCCAGGTCCGGGTTTCCGGGGAGAGCCGCGCACGCAGCGGC
GAAGGGTCCCCGAAGTTCATTACCCCGTGACTTTGTGCCTGTCGCTGCGGGCTGGGTCCCCTGTAATATC
TCCAGAAGCGCTCTGACAGGCAGCCGCGGGGAGGGGAATAGGGCGTCCCTGGCCCACTTAGCTTTTCCCC
CAACTCCTGGCGGGGTCTGGCGTCAGCCATGTGCGGGGAGGGGATGGGAAGAGGGAGGGGGTTAAATGCT
AATGATATTAATGAACCTCCAAGCGGCTCCCAAAGAAAATGCAGGCGCTGTCGGAGCTTACGAGTTAGAA
AGTGTGAATATGGGAGTGTGGCTCTGTGTGTGCGTGATGGTGAGGACGGTGCGGCTCGTAATA
