>Addgene plasmid #28997 | pEMS1044 | addgene partial sequence | sequence record 42783 | pEMS1307-fwd 5'-ccgcacgtctaagaaaccat-3'
AAAATAGGCGTATCACGAGGCCCTTTCGTCTTCAAGAATTAATTCCGATCATATTCAATAACCCTTAATA
TAACTTCGTATAATGTATGCTATACGAAGTTATTAGGTCTGAAGAGGAGTTTACGTCCAGCCNAGCTCGA
AGGGGTTCGAATTCGAGCTCCTAGGCCGGCCACGCGTGCAGCTAGGAGGTCGGCGCGCAGCGGGCCGGGT
CAGGACTGGGTCGAGNAGACAGAGCTGCAGCCCCCGCCTTGCCCGGCTTCTCGCGGCTGGAGAGCAGAGC
GATGTCACCCGGAGCCCCGCCTGGGTGGTAACGAGACCCTGGCCAGTCACCCCTGCAGCCCAGACTAACT
TCTTTCAACANCCTCTGATGGTAATTACAGTAATCGAAGCTGCCATATATCTTTAGGCAATTATGACACA
CAAAAAGCCCCGAGGGGACCCCCTGGCGAGGGAAGTTAAGAACGGTTTTCCAGCTTCAGGAAACTCCGGC
TCGCCTCACGTCGGAGCTCGCTCGGCTTGCTAAATGAGAGGAGCTTTGCAACGGGGTCAACCAGCTTGTC
TCGTGACC
